>Addgene plasmid #111549 | 20XUAS IVS Jaws mCherry_tr | depositor full sequence | sequence record 209461 | Full Sequence
GACTCAGGTGGCACTTTTCGGGGAAATGTGCGCGGAACCCCTATTTGTTTATTTTTCTAAATACATTCAA
ATATGTATCCGCTCATGAGACAATAACCCTGATAAATGCTTCAATAATATTGAAAAAGGAAGAGTATGAG
TATTCAACATTTCCGTGTCGCCCTTATTCCCTTTTTTGCGGCATTTTGCCTTCCTGTTTTTGCTCACCCA
GAAACGCTGGTGAAAGTAAAAGATGCTGAAGATCAGTTGGGTGCACGAGTGGGTTACATCGAACTGGATC
TCAACAGCGGTAAGATCCTTGAGAGTTTTCGCCCCGAAGAACGTTTTCCAATGATGAGCACTTTTAAAGT
TCTGCTATGTGGCGCGGTATTATCCCGTATTGACGCCGGGCAAGAGCAACTCGGTCGCCGCATACACTAT
TCTCAGAATGACTTGGTTGAGTACTCACCAGTCACAGAAAAGCATCTTACGGATGGCATGACAGTAAGAG
AATTATGCAGTGCTGCCATAACCATGAGTGATAACACTGCGGCCAACTTACTTCTGACAACGATCGGAGG
ACCGAAGGAGCTAACCGCTTTTTTGCACAACATGGGGGATCATGTAACTCGCCTTGATCGTTGGGAACCG
GAGCTGAATGAAGCCATACCAAACGACGAGCGTGACACCACGATGCCTGTAGCAATGGCAACAACGTTGC
GCAAACTATTAACTGGCGAACTACTTACTCTAGCTTCCCGGCAACAATTAATAGACTGGATGGAGGCGGA
TAAAGTTGCAGGACCACTTCTGCGCTCGGCCCTTCCGGCTGGCTGGTTTATTGCTGATAAATCTGGAGCC
GGTGAGCGTGGGTCTCGCGGTATCATTGCAGCACTGGGGCCAGATGGTAAGCCCTCCCGTATCGTAGTTA
TCTACACGACGGGGAGTCAGGCAACTATGGATGAACGAAATAGACAGATCGCTGAGATAGGTGCCTCACT
GATTAAGCATTGGTAACTGTCAGACCAAGTTTACTCATATATACTTTAGATTGATTTAAAACTTCATTTT
TAATTTAAAAGGATCTAGGTGAAGATCCTTTTTGATAATCTCATGACCAAAATCCCTTAACGTGAGTTTT
CGTTCCACTGAGCGTCAGACCCCGTAGAAAAGATCAAAGGATCTTCTTGAGATCCTTTTTTTCTGCGCGT
AATCTGCTGCTTGCAAACAAAAAAACCACCGCTACCAGCGGTGGTTTGTTTGCCGGATCAAGAGCTACCA
ACTCTTTTTCCGAAGGTAACTGGCTTCAGCAGAGCGCAGATACCAAATACTGTTCTTCTAGTGTAGCCGT
AGTTAGGCCACCACTTCAAGAACTCTGTAGCACCGCCTACATACCTCGCTCTGCTAATCCTGTTACCAGT
GGCTGCTGCCAGTGGCGATAAGTCGTGTCTTACCGGGTTGGACTCAAGACGATAGTTACCGGATAAGGCG
CAGCGGTCGGGCTGAACGGGGGGTTCGTGCACACAGCCCAGCTTGGAGCGAACGACCTACACCGAACTGA
GATACCTACAGCGTGAGCTATGAGAAAGCGCCACGCTTCCCGAAGGGAGAAAGGCGGACAGGTATCCGGT
AAGCGGCAGGGTCGGAACAGGAGAGCGCACGAGGGAGCTTCCAGGGGGAAACGCCTGGTATCTTTATAGT
CCTGTCGGGTTTCGCCACCTCTGACTTGAGCGTCGATTTTTGTGATGCTCGTCAGGGGGGCGGAGCCTAT
GGAAAAACGCCAGCAACGCGGCCTTTTTACGGTTCCTGGCCTTTTGCTGGCCTTTTGCTCACATGTTACC
GTCGACGATGTAGGTCACGGTCTCGAAGCCGCGGTGCGGGTGCCAGGGCGTGCCCTTGGGCTCCCCGGGC
GCGTACTCCACCTCACCCATCTGGTCCATCATGATGAACGGGTCGAGGTGGCGGTAGTTGATCCCGGCGA
ACGCGCGGCGCACCGGGAAGCCCTCGCCCTCGAAACCGCTGGGCGCGGTGGTCACGGTGAGCACGGGACG
TGCGACGGCGTCGGCGGGTGCGGATACGCGGGGCAGCGTCAGCGGGTTCTCGACGGTCACGGCGGGCATG
TCGACAAGCCGAACATATGGGCGCGCCTAGTATGTATGTAAGTTAATAAAACCCATTTTTGCGGAAAGTA
GATAAAAAAAACATTTTTTTTTTTTACTGCACTGGATATCATTGAACTTATCTGATCAGTTTTAAATTTA
CTTCGATCCAAGGGTATTTGATGTACCAGGTTCTTTCGATTACCTCTCACTCAAAATGACATTCCACTCA
AAGTCAGCGCTGTTTGCCTCCTTCTCTGTCCACAGAAATATCGCCGTCTCTTTCGCCGCTGCGTCCGCTA
TCTCTTTCGCCACCGTTTGTAGCGTTACGTAGCGTCAATGTCCGCCTTCAGTTGCATTTTGTCAGCGGTT
TCGTGACGAAGCTCCAAGCGGTTTACGCCATCAATTAAACACAAAGTGCTGTGCCAAAACTCCTCTCGCT
TCTTATTTTTGTTTGTTTTTTGAGTGATTGGGGTGGTGATTGGTTTTGGGTGGGTAAGCAGGGGAAAGTG
TGAAAAATCCCGGCAATGGGCCAAGAGGATCAGGAGCTATTAATTCGCGGAGGCAGCAAACACCCATCTG
CCGAGCATCTGAACAATGTGAGTAGTACATGTGCATACATCTTAAGTTCACTTGATCTATAGGAACTGCG
ATTGCAACATCAAATTGTATGCGGCGTGAGAACTGCGACCCACAAAAATCCCAAACCGCAATTGCACAAA
CAAATAGTGACACGAAACAGATTATTCTGGTAGCTGTTCTCGCTATATAAGACAATTTTTGAGATCATAT
CATGATCAAGACATCTAAAGGCATTCATTTTCGACTATATTCTTTTTTACAAAAAATATAACAACCAGAT
ATTTTAAGCTGATCCTAGATGCACAAAAAATAAATAAAAGTATAAACCTACTTCGTAGGATACTTCGGGG
TACTTTTTGTTCGGGGTTAGATGAGCATAACGCTAGTAGTTGATATTTGAGATCCCCTATCATTGCAGGG
TGACAGCGGAGCGGCTTCGCAGAGCTGCATTAACCAGGGCTTCGGGCAGGCCAAAAACTACGGCACGCTC
CGGCCACCCAGTCCGCCGGAGGACTCCGGTTCAGGGAGCGGCCAACTAGCCGAGAACCTCACCTATGCCT
GGCACAATATGGACATCTTTGGGGCGGTCAATCAGCCGGGCTCCGGATGGCGGCAGCTGGTCAACCGGAC
ACGCGGACTATTCTGCAACGAGCGACACATACCGGCGCCCAGGAAACATTTGCTCAAGAACGGTGAGTTT
CTATTCGCAGTCGGCTGATCTGTGTGAAATCTTAATAAAGGGTCCAATTACCAATTTGAAACTCAGTTTG
CGGCGTGGCCTATCCGGGCGAACTTTTGGCCGTGATGGGCAGTTCCGGTGCCGGAAAGACGACCCTGCTG
AATGCCCTTGCCTTTCGATCGCCGCAGGGCATCCAAGTATCGCCATCCGGGATGCGACTGCTCAATGGCC
AACCTGTGGACGCCAAGGAGATGCAGGCCAGGTGCGCCTATGTCCAGCAGGATGACCTCTTTATCGGCTC
CCTAACGGCCAGGGAACACCTGATTTTCCAAGCCATGGTGCGGATGCCACGACATCTGACCTATCGGCAG
CGAGTGGCCCGCGTGGATCAGGTGATCCAGGAGCTTTCGCTCAGCAAATGTCAGCACACGATCATCGGTG
TGCCCGGCAGGGTGAAAGGTCTGTCCGGCGGAGAAAGGAAGCGTCTGGCATTCGCCTCCGAGGCTCTAAC
CGATCCGCCGCTTCTGATCTGCGATGAGCCCACCTCCGGACTGGACTCCTTTACCGCCCACAGCGTCGTC
CAGGTGCTGAAGAAGCTGTCGCAGAAGGGCAAGACCGTCATCCTGACCATTCATCAGCCGTCTTCCGAGC
TGTTTGAGCTCTTTGACAAGATCCTTCTGATGGCCGAGGGCAGGGTAGCTTTCTTGGGCACTCCCAGCGA
AGCCGTCGACTTCTTTTCCTAGTGAGTTCGATGTGTTTATTAAGGGTATCTAGTATTACATAACATCTCA
ACTCCTATCCAGCGTGGGTGCCCAGTGTCCTACCAACTACAATCCGGCGGACTTTTACGTACAGGTGTTG
GCCGTTGTGCCCGGACGGGAGATCGAGTCCCGTGATCGGATCGCCAAGATATGCGACAATTTTGCCATTA
GCAAAGTAGCCCGGGATATGGAGCAGTTGTTGGCCACCAAAAATCTGGAGAAGCCACTGGAGCAGCCGGA
GAATGGGTACACCTACAAGGCCACCTGGTTCATGCAGTTCCGGGCGGTCCTGTGGCGATCCTGGCTGTCG
GTGCTCAAGGAACCACTCCTCGTAAAAGTGCGACTTATTCAGACAACGGTGAGTGGTTCCAGTGGAAACA
AATGATATAACGCTTACAATTCTTGGAAACAAATTCGCTAGATTTTAGATAGAATTGCCTGATTCCACAC
CCTTCTTAGTTTTTTTCAATGAGATGTATAGTTTATAGTTTTGCAGAAGATAAATAAATTTCATTTAACT
CGCGAATATTAATGAGATGCGAGTAACATTTTAATTTGCAGATGGTTGCCATCTTGATTGGCCTCATCTT
TTTGGGCCAACAACTCACGCAAGTGGGTGTGATGAATATCAACGGAGCCATCTTCCTCTTCCTGACCAAC
ATGACCTTTCAAAACGTCTTTGCCACGATAAATGTAAGTCATGTTTAGAATACATTTGCATTTCAATAAT
TTACTAACTTTCTAATGAATCGATTCGATTTAGGTGTTCACCTCAGAGCTGCCAGTTTTTATGAGGGAGG
CCCGAAGTCGACTTTATCGCTGTGACACATACTTTCTGGGCAAAACGATTGCCGAATTGCCGCTTTTTCT
CACAGTGCCACTGGTCTTCACGGCGATTGCCTATCCGATGATCGGACTGCGGGCCGGAGTGCTGCACTTC
TTCAACTGCCTGGCGCTGGTCACTCTGGTGGCCAATGTGTCAACGTCCTTCGGATATCTAATATCCTGCG
CCAGCTCCTCGACCTCGATGGCGCTGTCTGTGGGTCCGCCGGTTATCATACCATTCCTGCTCTTTGGCGG
CTTCTTCTTGAACTCGGGCTCGGTGCCAGTATACCTCAAATGGTTGTCGTACCTCTCATGGTTCCGTTAC
GCCAACGAGGGTCTGCTGATTAACCAATGGGCGGACGTGGAGCCGGGCGAAATTAGCTGCACATCGTCGA
ACACCACGTGCCCCAGTTCGGGCAAGGTCATCCTGGAGACGCTTAACTTCTCCGCCGCCGATCTGCCGCT
GGACTACGTGGGTCTGGCCATTCTCATCGTGAGCTTCCGGGTGCTCGCATATCTGGCTCTAAGACTTCGG
GCCCGACGCAAGGAGTAGCCGACATATATCCGAAATAACTGCTTGTTTTTTTTTTTTACCATTATTACCA
TCGTGTTTACTGTTTATTGCCCCCTCAAAAAGCTAATGTAATTATATTTGTGCCAATAAAAACAAGATAT
GACCTATAGAATACAAGTATTTCCCCTTCGAACATCCCCACAAGTAGACTTTGGATTTGTCTTCTAACCA
AAAGACTTACACACCTGCATACCTTACATCAAAAACTCGTTTATCGCTACATAAAACACCGGGATATATT
TTTTATATACATACTTTTCAAATCGCGCGCCCTCTTCATAATTCACCTCCACCACACCACGTTTCGTAGT
TGCTCTTTCGCTGTCTCCCACCCGCTCTCCGCAACACATTCACCTTTTGTTCGACGACCTTGGAGCGACT
GTCGTTAGTTCCGCGCGATTCGGTTCGCTCAAATGGTTCCGAGTGGTTCATTTCGTCTCAATAGAAATTA
GTAATAAATATTTGTATGTACAATTTATTTGCTCCAATATATTTGTATATATTTCCCTCACAGCTATATT
TATTCTAATTTAATATTATGACTTTTTAAGGTAATTTTTTGTGACCTGTTCGGAGTGATTAGCGTTACAA
TTTGAACTGAAAGTGACATCCAGTGTTTGTTCCTTGTGTAGATGCATCTCAAAAAAATGGTGGGCATAAT
AGTGTTGTTTATATATATCAAAAATAACAACTATAATAATAAGAATACATTTAATTTAGAAAATGCTTGG
ATTTCACTGGAACTAGGGCGCGCCTCCGGAACATAATGGTGCAGGGCGCTGACTTCCGCGTTTCCAGACT
TTACGAAACACGGAAACCGAAGACCATTCATGTTGTTGCTCAGGTCGCAGACGTTTTGCAGCAGCAGTCG
CTTCACGTTCGCTCGCGTATCGGTGATTCATTCTGCTAACCAGTAAGGCAACCCCGCCAGCCTAGCCGGG
TCCTCAACGACAGGAGCACGATCATGCGCACCCGTGGCCAGGGCCGCAAGCTTGCATGCCTGCAGGTCGG
AGTACTGTCCTCCGAGCGGAGTACTGTCCTCCGAGCGGAGTACTGTCCTCCGAGCGGAGTACTGTCCTCC
GAGCGGAGTACTGTCCTCCGAGCGGAGACTCTAGCCCTAGGGCATGCCTGCAGGTCGGAGTACTGTCCTC
CGAGCGGAGTACTGTCCTCCGAGCGGAGTACTGTCCTCCGAGCGGAGTACTGTCCTCCGAGCGGAGTACT
GTCCTCCGAGCGGAGACTCTAGCGCTAGCGCATGCCTGCAGGTCGGAGTACTGTCCTCCGAGCGGAGTAC
TGTCCTCCGAGCGGAGTACTGTCCTCCGAGCGGAGTACTGTCCTCCGAGCGGAGTACTGTCCTCCGAGCG
GAGACTCTAGCACTAGTGCATGCCTGCAGGTCGGAGTACTGTCCTCCGAGCGGAGTACTGTCCTCCGAGC
GGAGTACTGTCCTCCGAGCGGAGTACTGTCCTCCGAGCGGAGTACTGTCCTCCGAGCGGAGACTCTAGCG
ACGTCGAGCGCCGGAGTATAAATAGAGGCGCTTCGTCTACGGAGCGACAATTCAATTCAAACAAGCAAAG
TGAACACGTCGCTAAGCGAAAGCTAAGCAAATAAACAAGCGCAGCTGAACAAGCTAAACAATCTGCAGTA
AAGTGCAAGTTAAAGTGAATCAATTAAAAGTAACCAGCAACCAAGTAAATCAACTGCAACTACTGAAATC
TGCCAAGAAGTAATTATTGAATACAAGAAGAGAACTCTGAATAGATCTAAAAGGTAGGTTCAACCACTGA
TGCCTAGGCACACCGAAACGACTAACCCTAATTCTTATCCTTTACTTCAGGCGGCCGCGGCTCGAGCAAA
ATGACCGCCGTGAGCACCACCGCCACCACCGTGCTGCAGGCCACCCAGAGCGATGTGCTGCAGGAGATCC
AGAGCAACTTCCTGCTGAACAGCAGCATCTGGGTGAACATCGCCCTGGCCGGAGTGGTGATCCTGCTGTT
CGTGGCCATGGGCCGCGATCTGGAGAGCCCCCGCGCCAAGCTGATCTGGGTGGCCACCATGCTGGTGCCC
CTGGTGAGCATCAGCAGCTACGCCGGACTGGCCAGCGGCCTGACCGTGGGCTTCCTGCAGATGCCCCCCG
GCCACGCCCTGGCCGGACAGGAGGTGCTGAGCCCCTGGGGCCGCTACCTGACCTGGACCTTCAGCACCCC
CATGATCCTGCTGGCCCTGGGCCTGCTGGCCGATACCGATATCGCCAGCCTGTTCACCGCCATCACCATG
GATATCGGCATGTGCGTGACCGGCCTGGCCGCCGCCCTGATCACCAGCAGCCACCTGCTGCGCTGGGTGT
TCTACGGCATCAGCTGCGCCTTCTTCGTGGCCGTGCTGTACGTGCTGCTGGTGCAGTGGCCCGCCGATGC
CGAGGCCGCCGGAACCAGCGAGATCTTCGGCACCCTGCGCATCCTGACCGTGGTGCTGTGGCTGGGCTAC
CCCATCCTGTTCGCCCTGGGCAGCGAGGGCGTGGCCCTGCTGAGCGTGGGCGTGACCAGCTGGGGCTACA
GCGGCCTGGATATCCTGGCCAAGTACGTGTTCGCCTTCCTGCTGCTGCGCTGGGTGGCCGCCAACGAGGG
CACCGTGAGCGGCAGCGGCATGGGCATCGGCAGCGGAGGCGCCGCCCCCGCCGACGATGCGATCGCTGCT
GCCGCCGCGGCGGCCAAGAGCAGGATCACCAGCGAGGGCGAGTACATCCCCCTGGACCAGATCGACATCA
ACGGAGGTTCAGGCGGAACCGGTGTGAGCAAGGGCGAGGAGGACAACATGGCCATCATCAAGGAGTTCAT
GCGCTTCAAGGTGCACATGGAGGGCTCCGTGAACGGCCACGAGTTCGAGATCGAGGGCGAGGGCGAGGGC
CGCCCCTACGAGGGCACCCAGACCGCCAAGCTGAAGGTGACCAAGGGCGGCCCCCTGCCCTTCGCCTGGG
ACATCCTGTCCCCTCAGTTCATGTACGGCTCCAAGGCCTACGTGAAGCACCCCGCCGACATCCCCGACTA
CTTGAAGCTGTCCTTCCCCGAGGGCTTCAAGTGGGAGCGCGTGATGAACTTCGAGGACGGCGGCGTGGTG
ACCGTGACCCAGGACTCCTCCCTGCAGGACGGCGAGTTCATCTACAAGGTGAAGCTGCGCGGCACCAACT
TCCCCTCCGACGGCCCCGTAATGCAGAAGAAGACCATGGGCTGGGAGGCCTCCTCCGAGCGGATGTACCC
CGAGGACGGCGCCCTGAAGGGCGAGATCAAGCAGAGGCTGAAGCTGAAGGACGGCGGCCACTACGACGCC
GAGGTCAAGACCACCTACAAGGCCAAGAAGCCCGTGCAGCTGCCCGGCGCCTACAACGTCAACATCAAGC
TGGACATCACCTCCCACAACGAGGACTACACCATCGTGGAACAGTACGAGCGCGCCGAGGGCCGCCACTC
CACCGGCGGCATGGACGAGCTGTACAAGTTCTGCTACGAGAACGAGGTGTAATCTAGAGGATCTTTGTGA
AGGAACCTTACTTCTGTGGTGTGACATAATTGGACAAACTACCTACAGAGATTTAAAGCTCTAAGGTAAA
TATAAAATTTTTAAGTGTATAATGTGTTAAACTACTGATTCTAATTGTTTGTGTATTTTAGATTCCAACC
TATGGAACTGATGAATGGGAGCAGTGGTGGAATGCCTTTAATGAGGAAAACCTGTTTTGCTCAGAAGAAA
TGCCATCTAGTGATGATGAGGCTACTGCTGACTCTCAACATTCTACTCCTCCAAAAAAGAAGAGAAAGGT
AGAAGACCCCAAGGACTTTCCTTCAGAATTGCTAAGTTTTTTGAGTCATGCTGTGTTTAGTAATAGAACT
CTTGCTTGCTTTGCTATTTACACCACAAAGGAAAAAGCTGCACTGCTATACAAGAAAATTATGGAAAAAT
ATTTGATGTATAGTGCCTTGACTAGAGATCATAATCAGCCATACCACATTTGTAGAGGTTTTACTTGCTT
TAAAAAACCTCCCACACCTCCCCCTGAACCTGAAACATAAAATGAATGCAATTGTTGTTGTTAACTTGTT
TATTGCAGCTTATAATGGTTACAAATAAAGCAATAGCATCACAAATTTCACAAATAAAGCATTTTTTTCA
CTGCATTCTAGTTGTGGTTTGTCCAAACTCATCAATGTATCTTATCATGTCTGGATCGATCTGGCCGGCC
GTTTAAACGAATTCTTGAAGACGAAAGGGCCTCGTGATACGCCTATTTTTATAGGTTAATGTCATGATAA
TAATGGTTTCTTA
Features (pLannotate 1.2.2; 23 found; start..end, strand, type, name):
     31..135     +  promoter       AmpR promoter: bla
    136..996     +  CDS            AmpR: β-lactamase; bla; confers resistance to ampicillin, carbenicillin, and related antibiotics
   1167..1755    +  rep_origin     ori: high-copy-number ColE1/pMB1/pBR322/pUC origin of replication
   1842..1911    +  protein_bind   attB: attB site for the φC31 integrase (Groth et al., 2000) phage φC31 integrase
   2606..5478    +  CDS            mini-white: Drosophila white gene eye color pigment; white; This is a modified version of the white gene lacking part of the first intron.
   6251..6406    +  CDS            YPB1_ECOLX (fragment): Protein predicted: Swiss-Prot protein existence level 4. From Escherichia coli.
   6488..6509    -  misc_feature   MCS (fragment): pUC18/19 multiple cloning site
   6508..6602    +  protein_bind   5X UAS: five tandem copies of the "ScaI site" 17-mer CGGAGTACTGTCCTCCG, an upstream activating sequence (UAS) that efficiently binds yeast Gal4 (Webster et al., 1988; Pfeiffer et al., 2010) GAL4
   6636..6730    +  protein_bind   5X UAS: five tandem copies of the "ScaI site" 17-mer CGGAGTACTGTCCTCCG, an upstream activating sequence (UAS) that efficiently binds yeast Gal4 (Webster et al., 1988; Pfeiffer et al., 2010) GAL4
   6764..6858    +  protein_bind   5X UAS: five tandem copies of the "ScaI site" 17-mer CGGAGTACTGTCCTCCG, an upstream activating sequence (UAS) that efficiently binds yeast Gal4 (Webster et al., 1988; Pfeiffer et al., 2010) GAL4
   6877..6893    -  misc_feature   MCS (fragment): pUC18/19 multiple cloning site
   6892..6986    +  protein_bind   5X UAS: five tandem copies of the "ScaI site" 17-mer CGGAGTACTGTCCTCCG, an upstream activating sequence (UAS) that efficiently binds yeast Gal4 (Webster et al., 1988; Pfeiffer et al., 2010) GAL4
   7011..7249    +  promoter       hsp70 promoter: Drosophila melanogaster hsp70Bb promoter
   7264..7330    +  intron         Mhc intron: modified Drosophila myosin heavy chain intron 16 (Pfeiffer et al., 2010)
   7351..8157    +  CDS            hop: BACH_HALHS - Experimental evidence at protein level: Swiss-Prot protein existence level 1. Light-driven anion pump. From Halobacterium halobium (strain shark).
   8206..8268    +  CDS            KCNJ2 (fragment): KCNJ2_HUMAN - Also known as IRK1. Experimental evidence at protein level: Swiss-Prot protein existence level 1. Probably participates in establishing action potential waveform and excitability of neuronal and muscle tissues. Inward rectifier potassium channels are characterized by a greater tendency to allow potassium to flow into the cell rather than out of it. Their voltage dependence is regulated by the concentration of extracellular potassium; as external potassium is raised, the voltage range of the channel opening shifts to more positive voltages. The inward rectification is mainly due t
   8284..8988    +  CDS            mCherry: mCherry is a basic (constitutively fluorescent) red fluorescent protein published in 2004, derived from Discosoma sp.. It is reported to be a very rapidly-maturing monomer with low acid sensitivity.
   9020..9094    +  CDS            small t antigen (fragment): SV40 (simian virus 40) small t antigen
   9096..9161    +  intron         small t intron: SV40 (simian virus 40) small t antigen intron
   9291..9311    +  CDS            SV40 NLS: nuclear localization signal of SV40 (simian virus 40) large T antigen
   9318..9452    +  CDS            LT_POVHA (fragment): Protein inferred from homology: Swiss-Prot protein existence level 3. Isoform large T antigen is a key early protein essential for both driving viral replication and inducing cellular transformation. Plays a role in viral genome replication by driving entry of quiescent cells into the cell cycle and by autoregulating the synthesis of viral early mRNA. Displays highly oncogenic activities by corrupting the host cellular checkpoint mechanisms that guard cell division and the transcription, replication, and repair of DNA. Participates in the modulation of cellular gene expression preceeding viral
   9477..9560    +  CDS            large T antigen (fragment): large T antigen from SV40 (simian virus 40)
   9583..9717    +  polyA_signal   SV40 poly(A) signal: SV40 polyadenylation signal
