>Addgene plasmid #111549 | 20XUAS IVS Jaws mCherry_tr | addgene full sequence | sequence record 213983 | Addgene NGS Result
GACTCAGGTGGCACTTTTCGGGGAAATGTGCGCGGAACCCCTATTTGTTTATTTTTCTAAATACATTCAA
ATATGTATCCGCTCATGAGACAATAACCCTGATAAATGCTTCAATAATATTGAAAAAGGAAGAGTATGAG
TATTCAACATTTCCGTGTCGCCCTTATTCCCTTTTTTGCGGCATTTTGCCTTCCTGTTTTTGCTCACCCA
GAAACGCTGGTGAAAGTAAAAGATGCTGAAGATCAGTTGGGTGCACGAGTGGGTTACATCGAACTGGATC
TCAACAGCGGTAAGATCCTTGAGAGTTTTCGCCCCGAAGAACGTTTTCCAATGATGAGCACTTTTAAAGT
TCTGCTATGTGGCGCGGTATTATCCCGTATTGACGCCGGGCAAGAGCAACTCGGTCGCCGCATACACTAT
TCTCAGAATGACTTGGTTGAGTACTCACCAGTCACAGAAAAGCATCTTACGGATGGCATGACAGTAAGAG
AATTATGCAGTGCTGCCATAACCATGAGTGATAACACTGCGGCCAACTTACTTCTGACAACGATCGGAGG
ACCGAAGGAGCTAACCGCTTTTTTGCACAACATGGGGGATCATGTAACTCGCCTTGATCGTTGGGAACCG
GAGCTGAATGAAGCCATACCAAACGACGAGCGTGACACCACGATGCCTGTAGCAATGGCAACAACGTTGC
GCAAACTATTAACTGGCGAACTACTTACTCTAGCTTCCCGGCAACAATTAATAGACTGGATGGAGGCGGA
TAAAGTTGCAGGACCACTTCTGCGCTCGGCCCTTCCGGCTGGCTGGTTTATTGCTGATAAATCTGGAGCC
GGTGAGCGTGGGTCTCGCGGTATCATTGCAGCACTGGGGCCAGATGGTAAGCCCTCCCGTATCGTAGTTA
TCTACACGACGGGGAGTCAGGCAACTATGGATGAACGAAATAGACAGATCGCTGAGATAGGTGCCTCACT
GATTAAGCATTGGTAACTGTCAGACCAAGTTTACTCATATATACTTTAGATTGATTTAAAACTTCATTTT
TAATTTAAAAGGATCTAGGTGAAGATCCTTTTTGATAATCTCATGACCAAAATCCCTTAACGTGAGTTTT
CGTTCCACTGAGCGTCAGACCCCGTAGAAAAGATCAAAGGATCTTCTTGAGATCCTTTTTTTCTGCGCGT
AATCTGCTGCTTGCAAACAAAAAAACCACCGCTACCAGCGGTGGTTTGTTTGCCGGATCAAGAGCTACCA
ACTCTTTTTCCGAAGGTAACTGGCTTCAGCAGAGCGCAGATACCAAATACTGTTCTTCTAGTGTAGCCGT
AGTTAGGCCACCACTTCAAGAACTCTGTAGCACCGCCTACATACCTCGCTCTGCTAATCCTGTTACCAGT
GGCTGCTGCCAGTGGCGATAAGTCGTGTCTTACCGGGTTGGACTCAAGACGATAGTTACCGGATAAGGCG
CAGCGGTCGGGCTGAACGGGGGGTTCGTGCACACAGCCCAGCTTGGAGCGAACGACCTACACCGAACTGA
GATACCTACAGCGTGAGCTATGAGAAAGCGCCACGCTTCCCGAAGGGAGAAAGGCGGACAGGTATCCGGT
AAGCGGCAGGGTCGGAACAGGAGAGCGCACGAGGGAGCTTCCAGGGGGAAACGCCTGGTATCTTTATAGT
CCTGTCGGGTTTCGCCACCTCTGACTTGAGCGTCGATTTTTGTGATGCTCGTCAGGGGGGCGGAGCCTAT
GGAAAAACGCCAGCAACGCGGCCTTTTTACGGTTCCTGGCCTTTTGCTGGCCTTTTGCTCACATGTTACC
GTCGACGATGTAGGTCACGGTCTCGAAGCCGCGGTGCGGGTGCCAGGGCGTGCCCTTGGGCTCCCCGGGC
GCGTACTCCACCTCACCCATCTGGTCCATCATGATGAACGGGTCGAGGTGGCGGTAGTTGATCCCGGCGA
ACGCGCGGCGCACCGGGAAGCCCTCGCCCTCGAAACCGCTGGGCGCGGTGGTCACGGTGAGCACGGGACG
TGCGACGGCGTCGGCGGGTGCGGATACGCGGGGCAGCGTCAGCGGGTTCTCGACGGTCACGGCGGGCATG
TCGACAAGCCGAACATATGGGCGCGCCTAGTATGTATGTAAGTTAATAAAACCCATTTTTGCGGAAAGTA
GATAAAAAAAACATTTTTTTTTTTTACTGCACTGGATATCATTGAACTTATCTGATCAGTTTTAAATTTA
CTTCGATCCAAGGGTATTTGATGTACCAGGTTCTTTCGATTACCTCTCACTCAAAATGACATTCCACTCA
AAGTCAGCGCTGTTTGCCTCCTTCTCTGTCCACAGAAATATCGCCGTCTCTTTCGCCGCTGCGTCCGCTA
TCTCTTTCGCCACCGTTTGTAGCGTTACGTAGCGTCAATGTCCGCCTTCAGTTGCATTTTGTCAGCGGTT
TCGTGACGAAGCTCCAAGCGGTTTACGCCATCAATTAAACACAAAGTGCTGTGCCAAAACTCCTCTCGCT
TCTTATTTTTGTTTGTTTTTTGAGTGATTGGGGTGGTGATTGGTTTTGGGTGGGTAAGCAGGGGAAAGTG
TGAAAAATCCCGGCAATGGGCCAAGAGGATCAGGAGCTATTAATTCGCGGAGGCAGCAAACACCCATCTG
CCGAGCATCTGAACAATGTGAGTAGTACATGTGCATACATCTTAAGTTCACTTGATCTATAGGAACTGCG
ATTGCAACATCAAATTGTCTGCGGCGTGAGAACTGCGACCCACAAAAATCCCAAACCGCAATTGCACAAA
CAAATAGTGACACGAAACAGATTATTCTGGTAGCTGTTCTCGCTATATAAGACAATTTTTGAGATCATAT
CATGATCAAGACATCTAAAGGCATTCATTTTCGACTATATTCTTTTTTACAAAAAATATAACAACCAGAT
ATTTTAAGCTGATCCTAGATGCACAAAAAATAAATAAAAGTATAAACCTACTTCGTAGGATACTTCGGGG
TACTTTTTGTTCGGGGTTAGATGAGCATAACGCTTGTAGTTGATATTTGAGATCCCCTATCATTGCAGGG
TGACAGCGGAGCGGCTTCGCAGAGCTGCATTAACCAGGGCTTCGGGCAGGCCAAAAACTACGGCACGCTC
CGGCCACCCAGTCCGCCGGAGGACTCCGGTTCAGGGAGCGGCCAACTAGCCGAGAACCTCACCTATGCCT
GGCACAATATGGACATCTTTGGGGCGGTCAATCAGCCGGGCTCCGGATGGCGGCAGCTGGTCAACCGGAC
ACGCGGACTATTCTGCAACGAGCGACACATACCGGCGCCCAGGAAACATTTGCTCAAGAACGGTGAGTTT
CTATTCGCAGTCGGCTGATCTGTGTGAAATCTTAATAAAGGGTCCAATTACCAATTTGAAACTCAGTTTG
CGGCGTGGCCTATCCGGGCGAACTTTTGGCCGTGATGGGCAGTTCCGGTGCCGGAAAGACGACCCTGCTG
AATGCCCTTGCCTTTCGATCGCCGCAGGGCATCCAAGTATCGCCATCCGGGATGCGACTGCTCAATGGCC
AACCTGTGGACGCCAAGGAGATGCAGGCCAGGTGCGCCTATGTCCAGCAGGATGACCTCTTTATCGGCTC
CCTAACGGCCAGGGAACACCTGATTTTCCAAGCCATGGTGCGGATGCCACGACATCTGACCTATCGGCAG
CGAGTGGCCCGCGTGGATCAGGTGATCCAGGAGCTTTCGCTCAGCAAATGTCAGCACACGATCATCGGTG
TGCCCGGCAGGGTGAAAGGTCTGTCCGGCGGAGAAAGGAAGCGTCTGGCATTCGCCTCCGAGGCTCTAAC
CGATCCGCCGCTTCTGATCTGCGATGAGCCCACCTCCGGACTGGACTCCTTTACCGCCCACAGCGTCGTC
CAGGTGCTGAAGAAGCTGTCGCAGAAGGGCAAGACCGTCATCCTGACCATTCATCAGCCGTCTTCCGAGC
TGTTTGAGCTCTTTGACAAGATCCTTCTGATGGCCGAGGGCAGGGTAGCTTTCTTGGGCACTCCCAGCGA
AGCCGTCGACTTCTTTTCCTAGTGAGTTCGATGTGTTTATTAAGGGTATCTAGTATTACATAACATCTCA
ACTCCTATCCAGCGTGGGTGCCCAGTGTCCTACCAACTACAATCCGGCGGACTTTTACGTACAGGTGTTG
GCCGTTGTGCCCGGACGGGAGATCGAGTCCCGTGATCGGATCGCCAAGATATGCGACAATTTTGCCATTA
GCAAAGTAGCCCGGGATATGGAGCAGTTGTTGGCCACCAAAAATCTGGAGAAGCCACTGGAGCAGCCGGA
GAATGGGTACACCTACAAGGCCACCTGGTTCATGCAGTTCCGGGCGGTCCTGTGGCGATCCTGGCTGTCG
GTGCTCAAGGAACCACTCCTCGTAAAAGTGCGACTTATTCAGACAACGGTGAGTGGTTCCAGTGGAAACA
AATGATATAACGCTTACAATTCTTGGAAACAAATTCGCTAGATTTTAGATAGAATTGCCTGATTCCACAC
CCTTCTTAGTTTTTTTCAATGAGATGTATAGTTTATAGTTTTGCAGAAGATAAATAAATTTCATTTAACT
CGCGAATATTAATGAGATGCGAGTAACATTTTAATTTGCAGATGGTTGCCATCTTGATTGGCCTCATCTT
TTTGGGCCAACAACTCACGCAAGTGGGTGTGATGAATATCAACGGAGCCATCTTCCTCTTCCTGACCAAC
ATGACCTTTCAAAACGTCTTTGCCACGATAAATGTAAGTCATGTTTAGAATACATTTGCATTTCAATAAT
TTACTAACTTTCTAATGAATCGATTCGATTTAGGTGTTCACCTCAGAGCTGCCAGTTTTTATGAGGGAGG
CCCGAAGTCGACTTTATCGCTGTGACACATACTTTCTGGGCAAAACGATTGCCGAATTGCCGCTTTTTCT
CACAGTGCCACTGGTCTTCACGGCGATTGCCTATCCGATGATCGGACTGCGGGCCGGAGTGCTGCACTTC
TTCAACTGCCTGGCGCTGGTCACTCTGGTGGCCAATGTGTCAACGTCCTTCGGATATCTAATATCCTGCG
CCAGCTCCTCGACCTCGATGGCGCTGTCTGTGGGTCCGCCGGTTATCATACCATTCCTGCTCTTTGGCGG
CTTCTTCTTGAACTCGGGCTCGGTGCCAGTATACCTCAAATGGTTGTCGTACCTCTCATGGTTCCGTTAC
GCCAACGAGGGTCTGCTGATTAACCAATGGGCGGACGTGGAGCCGGGCGAAATTAGCTGCACATCGTCGA
ACACCACGTGCCCCAGTTCGGGCAAGGTCATCCTGGAGACGCTTAACTTCTCCGCCGCCGATCTGCCGCT
GGACTACGTGGGTCTGGCCATTCTCATCGTGAGCTTCCGGGTGCTCGCATATCTGGCTCTAAGACTTCGG
GCCCGACGCAAGGAGTAGCCGACATATATCCGAAATAACTGCTTGTTTTTTTTTTTTACCATTATTACCA
TCGTGTTTACTGTTTATTGCCCCCTCAAAAAGCTAATGTAATTATATTTGTGCCAATAAAAACAAGATAT
GACCTATAGAATACAAGTATTTCCCCTTCGAACATCCCCACAAGTAGACTTTGGATTTGTCTTCTAACCA
AAAGACTTACACACCTGCATACCTTACATCAAAAACTCGTTTATCGCTACATAAAACACCGGGATATATT
TTTTATATACATACTTTTCAAATCGCGCGCCCTCTTCATAATTCACCTCCACCACACCACGTTTCGTAGT
TGCTCTTTCGCTGTCTCCCACCCGCTCTCCGCAACACATTCACCTTTTGTTCGACGACCTTGGAGCGACT
GTCGTTAGTTCCGCGCGATTCGGTTCGCTCAAATGGTTCCGAGTGGTTCATTTCGTCTCAATAGAAATTA
GTAATAAATATTTGTATGTACAATTTATTTGCTCCAATATATTTGTATATATTTCCCTCACAGCTATATT
TATTCTAATTTAATATTATGACTTTTTAAGGTAATTTTTTGTGACCTGTTCGGAGTGATTAGCGTTACAA
TTTGAACTGAAAGTGACATCCAGTGTTTGTTCCTTGTGTAGATGCATCTCAAAAAAATGGTGGGCATAAT
AGTGTTGTTTATATATATCAAAAATAACAACTATAATAATAAGAATACATTTAATTTAGAAAATGCTTGG
ATTTCACTGGAACTAGGGCGCGCCTCCGGAACATAATGGTGCAGGGCGCTGACTTCCGCGTTTCCAGACT
TTACGAAACACGGAAACCGAAGACCATTCATGTTGTTGCTCAGGTCGCAGACGTTTTGCAGCAGCAGTCG
CTTCACGTTCGCTCGCGTATCGGTGATTCATTCTGCTAACCAGTAAGGCAACCCCGCCAGCCTAGCCGGG
TCCTCAACGACAGGAGCACGATCATGCGCACCCGTGGCCAGGGCCGCAAGCTTGCATGCCTGCAGGTCGG
AGTACTGTCCTCCGAGCGGAGTACTGTCCTCCGAGCGGAGTACTGTCCTCCGAGCGGAGTACTGTCCTCC
GAGCGGAGTACTGTCCTCCGAGCGGAGACTCTAGCCCTAGGGCATGCCTGCAGGTCGGAGTACTGTCCTC
CGAGCGGAGTACTGTCCTCCGAGCGGAGTACTGTCCTCCGAGCGGAGTACTGTCCTCCGAGCGGAGTACT
GTCCTCCGAGCGGAGACTCTAGCGCTAGCGCATGCCTGCAGGTCGGAGTACTGTCCTCCGAGCGGAGTAC
TGTCCTCCGAGCGGAGTACTGTCCTCCGAGCGGAGTACTGTCCTCCGAGCGGAGTACTGTCCTCCGAGCG
GAGACTCTAGCACTAGTGCATGCCTGCAGGTCGGAGTACTGTCCTCCGAGCGGAGTACTGTCCTCCGAGC
GGAGTACTGTCCTCCGAGCGGAGTACTGTCCTCCGAGCGGAGTACTGTCCTCCGAGCGGAGACTCTAGCG
ACGTCGAGCGCCGGAGTATAAATAGAGGCGCTTCGTCTACGGAGCGACAATTCAATTCAAACAAGCAAAG
TGAACACGTCGCTAAGCGAAAGCTAAGCAAATAAACAAGCGCAGCTGAACAAGCTAAACAATCTGCAGTA
AAGTGCAAGTTAAAGTGAATCAATTAAAAGTAACCAGCAACCAAGTAAATCAACTGCAACTACTGAAATC
TGCCAAGAAGTAATTATTGAATACAAGAAGAGAACTCTGAATAGATCTAAAAGGTAGGTTCAACCACTGA
TGCCTAGGCACACCGAAACGACTAACCCTAATTCTTATCCTTTACTTCAGGCGGCCGCGGCTCGAGCAAA
ATGACCGCCGTGAGCACCACCGCCACCACCGTGCTGCAGGCCACCCAGAGCGATGTGCTGCAGGAGATCC
AGAGCAACTTCCTGCTGAACAGCAGCATCTGGGTGAACATCGCCCTGGCCGGAGTGGTGATCCTGCTGTT
CGTGGCCATGGGCCGCGATCTGGAGAGCCCCCGCGCCAAGCTGATCTGGGTGGCCACCATGCTGGTGCCC
CTGGTGAGCATCAGCAGCTACGCCGGACTGGCCAGCGGCCTGACCGTGGGCTTCCTGCAGATGCCCCCCG
GCCACGCCCTGGCCGGACAGGAGGTGCTGAGCCCCTGGGGCCGCTACCTGACCTGGACCTTCAGCACCCC
CATGATCCTGCTGGCCCTGGGCCTGCTGGCCGATACCGATATCGCCAGCCTGTTCACCGCCATCACCATG
GATATCGGCATGTGCGTGACCGGCCTGGCCGCCGCCCTGATCACCAGCAGCCACCTGCTGCGCTGGGTGT
TCTACGGCATCAGCTGCGCCTTCTTCGTGGCCGTGCTGTACGTGCTGCTGGTGCAGTGGCCCGCCGATGC
CGAGGCCGCCGGAACCAGCGAGATCTTCGGCACCCTGCGCATCCTGACCGTGGTGCTGTGGCTGGGCTAC
CCCATCCTGTTCGCCCTGGGCAGCGAGGGCGTGGCCCTGCTGAGCGTGGGCGTGACCAGCTGGGGCTACA
GCGGCCTGGATATCCTGGCCAAGTACGTGTTCGCCTTCCTGCTGCTGCGCTGGGTGGCCGCCAACGAGGG
CACCGTGAGCGGCAGCGGCATGGGCATCGGCAGCGGAGGCGCCGCCCCCGCCGACGATGCGATCGCTGCT
GCCGCCGCGGCGGCCAAGAGCAGGATCACCAGCGAGGGCGAGTACATCCCCCTGGACCAGATCGACATCA
ACGGAGGTTCAGGCGGAACCGGTGTGAGCAAGGGCGAGGAGGACAACATGGCCATCATCAAGGAGTTCAT
GCGCTTCAAGGTGCACATGGAGGGCTCCGTGAACGGCCACGAGTTCGAGATCGAGGGCGAGGGCGAGGGC
CGCCCCTACGAGGGCACCCAGACCGCCAAGCTGAAGGTGACCAAGGGCGGCCCCCTGCCCTTCGCCTGGG
ACATCCTGTCCCCTCAGTTCATGTACGGCTCCAAGGCCTACGTGAAGCACCCCGCCGACATCCCCGACTA
CTTGAAGCTGTCCTTCCCCGAGGGCTTCAAGTGGGAGCGCGTGATGAACTTCGAGGACGGCGGCGTGGTG
ACCGTGACCCAGGACTCCTCCCTGCAGGACGGCGAGTTCATCTACAAGGTGAAGCTGCGCGGCACCAACT
TCCCCTCCGACGGCCCCGTAATGCAGAAGAAGACCATGGGCTGGGAGGCCTCCTCCGAGCGGATGTACCC
CGAGGACGGCGCCCTGAAGGGCGAGATCAAGCAGAGGCTGAAGCTGAAGGACGGCGGCCACTACGACGCC
GAGGTCAAGACCACCTACAAGGCCAAGAAGCCCGTGCAGCTGCCCGGCGCCTACAACGTCAACATCAAGC
TGGACATCACCTCCCACAACGAGGACTACACCATCGTGGAACAGTACGAGCGCGCCGAGGGCCGCCACTC
CACCGGCGGCATGGACGAGCTGTACAAGTTCTGCTACGAGAACGAGGTGTAATCTAGAGGATCTTTGTGA
AGGAACCTTACTTCTGTGGTGTGACATAATTGGACAAACTACCTACAGAGATTTAAAGCTCTAAGGTAAA
TATAAAATTTTTAAGTGTATAATGTGTTAAACTACTGATTCTAATTGTTTGTGTATTTTAGATTCCAACC
TATGGAACTGATGAATGGGAGCAGTGGTGGAATGCCTTTAATGAGGAAAACCTGTTTTGCTCAGAAGAAA
TGCCATCTAGTGATGATGAGGCTACTGCTGACTCTCAACATTCTACTCCTCCAAAAAAGAAGAGAAAGGT
AGAAGACCCCAAGGACTTTCCTTCAGAATTGCTAAGTTTTTTGAGTCATGCTGTGTTTAGTAATAGAACT
CTTGCTTGCTTTGCTATTTACACCACAAAGGAAAAAGCTGCACTGCTATACAAGAAAATTATGGAAAAAT
ATTTGATGTATAGTGCCTTGACTAGAGATCATAATCAGCCATACCACATTTGTAGAGGTTTTACTTGCTT
TAAAAAACCTCCCACACCTCCCCCTGAACCTGAAACATAAAATGAATGCAATTGTTGTTGTTAACTTGTT
TATTGCAGCTTATAATGGTTACAAATAAAGCAATAGCATCACAAATTTCACAAATAAAGCATTTTTTTCA
CTGCATTCTAGTTGTGGTTTGTCCAAACTCATCAATGTATCTTATCATGTCTGGATCGATCTGGCCGGCC
GTTTAAACGAATTCTTGAAGACGAAAGGGCCTCGTGATACGCCTATTTTTATAGGTTAATGTCATGATAA
TAATGGTTTCTTA
Features (pLannotate 1.2.2; 23 found; start..end, strand, type, name):
     31..135     +  promoter       AmpR promoter: bla
    136..996     +  CDS            AmpR: β-lactamase; bla; confers resistance to ampicillin, carbenicillin, and related antibiotics
   1167..1755    +  rep_origin     ori: high-copy-number ColE1/pMB1/pBR322/pUC origin of replication
   1842..1911    +  protein_bind   attB: attB site for the φC31 integrase (Groth et al., 2000) phage φC31 integrase
   2127..6246    +  gene           mini-white: white; This modified version of the white gene lacks part of the first intron.
   6251..6406    +  CDS            YPB1_ECOLX (fragment): Protein predicted: Swiss-Prot protein existence level 4. From Escherichia coli.
   6488..6509    -  misc_feature   MCS (fragment): pUC18/19 multiple cloning site
   6508..6602    +  protein_bind   5X UAS: five tandem copies of the "ScaI site" 17-mer CGGAGTACTGTCCTCCG, an upstream activating sequence (UAS) that efficiently binds yeast Gal4 (Webster et al., 1988; Pfeiffer et al., 2010) GAL4
   6636..6730    +  protein_bind   5X UAS: five tandem copies of the "ScaI site" 17-mer CGGAGTACTGTCCTCCG, an upstream activating sequence (UAS) that efficiently binds yeast Gal4 (Webster et al., 1988; Pfeiffer et al., 2010) GAL4
   6764..6858    +  protein_bind   5X UAS: five tandem copies of the "ScaI site" 17-mer CGGAGTACTGTCCTCCG, an upstream activating sequence (UAS) that efficiently binds yeast Gal4 (Webster et al., 1988; Pfeiffer et al., 2010) GAL4
   6877..6893    -  misc_feature   MCS (fragment): pUC18/19 multiple cloning site
   6892..6986    +  protein_bind   5X UAS: five tandem copies of the "ScaI site" 17-mer CGGAGTACTGTCCTCCG, an upstream activating sequence (UAS) that efficiently binds yeast Gal4 (Webster et al., 1988; Pfeiffer et al., 2010) GAL4
   7011..7249    +  promoter       hsp70 promoter: Drosophila melanogaster hsp70Bb promoter
   7264..7330    +  intron         Mhc intron: modified Drosophila myosin heavy chain intron 16 (Pfeiffer et al., 2010)
   7351..8157    +  CDS            hop: BACH_HALHS - Experimental evidence at protein level: Swiss-Prot protein existence level 1. Light-driven anion pump. From Halobacterium halobium (strain shark).
   8206..8268    +  CDS            KCNJ2 (fragment): KCNJ2_HUMAN - Also known as IRK1. Experimental evidence at protein level: Swiss-Prot protein existence level 1. Probably participates in establishing action potential waveform and excitability of neuronal and muscle tissues. Inward rectifier potassium channels are characterized by a greater tendency to allow potassium to flow into the cell rather than out of it. Their voltage dependence is regulated by the concentration of extracellular potassium; as external potassium is raised, the voltage range of the channel opening shifts to more positive voltages. The inward rectification is mainly due t
   8284..8988    +  CDS            mCherry: mCherry is a basic (constitutively fluorescent) red fluorescent protein published in 2004, derived from Discosoma sp.. It is reported to be a very rapidly-maturing monomer with low acid sensitivity.
   9020..9094    +  CDS            small t antigen (fragment): SV40 (simian virus 40) small t antigen
   9096..9161    +  intron         small t intron: SV40 (simian virus 40) small t antigen intron
   9291..9311    +  CDS            SV40 NLS: nuclear localization signal of SV40 (simian virus 40) large T antigen
   9318..9452    +  CDS            LT_POVHA (fragment): Protein inferred from homology: Swiss-Prot protein existence level 3. Isoform large T antigen is a key early protein essential for both driving viral replication and inducing cellular transformation. Plays a role in viral genome replication by driving entry of quiescent cells into the cell cycle and by autoregulating the synthesis of viral early mRNA. Displays highly oncogenic activities by corrupting the host cellular checkpoint mechanisms that guard cell division and the transcription, replication, and repair of DNA. Participates in the modulation of cellular gene expression preceeding viral
   9477..9560    +  CDS            large T antigen (fragment): large T antigen from SV40 (simian virus 40)
   9583..9717    +  polyA_signal   SV40 poly(A) signal: SV40 polyadenylation signal
