[The description below was written by a language model from this plasmid's Addgene catalogue record and pLannotate feature annotations shown in this document.]
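Description:
20XUAS IVS Jaws mCherry_tr is a 9.8 kb Drosophila transgenesis and expression plasmid built on the 20XUAS IVS sv40 backbone, intended for Gal4-dependent optogenetic silencing in flies. In bacteria it is maintained through a high-copy ColE1/pUC-type origin and selected with ampicillin via the β-lactamase gene. For germline transformation it carries a φC31 integrase attB site, which allows site-specific insertion into a genomic attP landing site, and a mini-white gene that serves as an eye-colour marker for identifying transformants.

The expression cassette starts with four tandem 5X UAS blocks, giving twenty Gal4 binding sites, placed upstream of the Drosophila hsp70Bb promoter, so that transcription depends on Gal4 supplied by a driver line. A modified myosin heavy chain intron (the "IVS") sits in the 5′ untranslated region, an arrangement generally used to boost expression. The coding region, cloned between XhoI and XbaI, encodes Jaws, which the annotation matches to a haloarchaeal halorhodopsin-type light-driven anion pump and which the associated publication describes as a red-shifted microbial rhodopsin for optical inhibition. It is followed by a short fragment of the human KCNJ2 (Kir2.1) potassium channel, presumably the membrane trafficking signal implied by "trafficked" in the insert name, and then mCherry as a red fluorescent tag for visualising expression. The catalogue lists the insert species as fly, although the annotated coding parts are of archaeal, human and Discosoma origin. The transcript ends in an SV40 3′ region containing the small t intron and polyadenylation signal. The small t and large T antigen fragments and the NLS annotated there are incidental matches within this terminator segment. The depositor and sequencing-derived records agree in length and features.
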