Addgene plasmid #111549: 20XUAS IVS Jaws mCherry_tr
Purpose: Optogenetics in Drosophila: UAS-induced expression of Jaws mCherry
Depositing lab: Vivek Jayaraman. Depositing organization: HHMI, Janelia Research Campus. Publication: Noninvasive optical inhibition with a red-shifted microbial rhodopsin. Chuong AS, Miri ML, Busskamp V, Matthews GA, Acker LC, Sorensen AT, Young A, Klapoetke NC, Henninger MA, Kodandaramaiah SB, Ogawa M, Ramanlal SB, Bandler RC, Allen BD, Forest CR, Chow BY, Han X, Lin Y, Tye KM, Roska B, Cardin JA, Boyden ES. Nat Neurosci. 2014 Aug;17(8):1123-9. doi: 10.1038/nn.3752. Epub 2014 Jul 6. PubMed 24997763.
Backbone
  Vector backbone: 20XUAS IVS sv40
  Vector type: Insect Expression
Growth in bacteria
  Bacterial resistance: Ampicillin, 100 μg/mL
  Growth temperature: 37°C
  Growth strain: DH5alpha
  Copy number: High Copy
Gene/Insert
  Gene/Insert name: Jaws_mCherry_trafficked
  Species: D. melanogaster (fly)
  Mutation: wt
  Promoter: hsp70
  Cloning method: Restriction Enzyme; 5′ cloning site XhoI (not destroyed); 3′ cloning site XbaI (not destroyed)
Terms and licenses: Academic/Nonprofit Terms; Industry Terms: Not Available to Industry
How to cite: 20XUAS IVS Jaws mCherry_tr was a gift from Vivek Jayaraman (Addgene plasmid # 111549 ; http://n2t.net/addgene:111549 ; RRID:Addgene_111549)
